>Addgene plasmid #106766 | gh98 | addgene full sequence | sequence record 221119 | Addgene Assembled Full Sequence
CTAAATTGTAAGCGTTAATATTTTGTTAAAATTCGCGTTAAATTTTTGTTAAATCAGCTCATTTTTTAAC
CAATAGGCCGAAATCGGCAAAATCCCTTATAAATCAAAAGAATAGACCGAGATAGGGTTGAGTGGCCGCT
ACAGGGCGCTCCCATTCGCCATTCAGGCTGCGCAACTGTTGGGAAGGGCGTTTCGGTGCGGGCCTCTTCG
CTATTACGCCAGCTGGCGAAAGGGGGATGTGCTGCAAGGCGATTAAGTTGGGTAACGCCAGGGTTTTCCC
AGTCACGACGTTGTAAAACGACGGCCAGTGAGCGCGACGTAATACGACTCACTATAGGGCGAATTGGCGG
AAGGCCGTCAAGGCCACGTGTCTTGTCCAGAGCTCGATATCGAATTCGAGGGCCTATTTCCCATGATTCC
TTCATATTTGCATATACGATACAAGGCTGTTAGAGAGATAATTGGAATTAATTTGACTGTAAACACAAAG
ATATTAGTACAAAATACGTGACGTAGAAAGTAATAATTTCTTGGGTAGTTTGCAGTTTTAAAATTATGTT
TTAAAATGGACTATCATATGCTTACCGTAACTTGAAAGTATTTCGATTTCTTGGCTTTATATATCTTGTG
GAAAGGACGAAACACCGATGAAGCGGTCATACTCCAGTTTTAGAGCTAGAAATAGCAAGTTAAAATAAGG
CTAGTCCGTTATCAACTTGAAAAAGTGGCACCGAGTCGGTGCTTTTTTTGGTACCTGGAGCACAAGACTG
GCCTCATGGGCCTTCCGCTCACTGCCCGCTTTCCAGTCGGGAAACCTGTCGTGCCAGCTGCATTAACATG
GTCATAGCTGTTTCCTTGCGTATTGGGCGCTCTCCGCTTCCTCGCTCACTGACTCGCTGCGCTCGGTCGT
TCGGGTAAAGCCTGGGGTGCCTAATGAGCAAAAGGCCAGCAAAAGGCCAGGAACCGTAAAAAGGCCGCGT
TGCTGGCGTTTTTCCATAGGCTCCGCCCCCCTGACGAGCATCACAAAAATCGACGCTCAAGTCAGAGGTG
GCGAAACCCGACAGGACTATAAAGATACCAGGCGTTTCCCCCTGGAAGCTCCCTCGTGCGCTCTCCTGTT
CCGACCCTGCCGCTTACCGGATACCTGTCCGCCTTTCTCCCTTCGGGAAGCGTGGCGCTTTCTCATAGCT
CACGCTGTAGGTATCTCAGTTCGGTGTAGGTCGTTCGCTCCAAGCTGGGCTGTGTGCACGAACCCCCCGT
TCAGCCCGACCGCTGCGCCTTATCCGGTAACTATCGTCTTGAGTCCAACCCGGTAAGACACGACTTATCG
CCACTGGCAGCAGCCACTGGTAACAGGATTAGCAGAGCGAGGTATGTAGGCGGTGCTACAGAGTTCTTGA
AGTGGTGGCCTAACTACGGCTACACTAGAAGAACAGTATTTGGTATCTGCGCTCTGCTGAAGCCAGTTAC
CTTCGGAAAAAGAGTTGGTAGCTCTTGATCCGGCAAACAAACCACCGCTGGTAGCGGTGGTTTTTTTGTT
TGCAAGCAGCAGATTACGCGCAGAAAAAAAGGATCTCAAGAAGATCCTTTGATCTTTTCTACGGGGTCTG
ACGCTCAGTGGAACGAAAACTCACGTTAAGGGATTTTGGTCATGAGATTATCAAAAAGGATCTTCACCTA
GATCCTTTTAAATTAAAAATGAAGTTTTAAATCAATCTAAAGTATATATGAGTAAACTTGGTCTGACAGT
TACCAATGCTTAATCAGTGAGGCACCTATCTCAGCGATCTGTCTATTTCGTTCATCCATAGTTGCCTGAC
TCCCCGTCGTGTAGATAACTACGATACGGGAGGGCTTACCATCTGGCCCCAGTGCTGCAATGATACCGCG
AGAACCACGCTCACCGGCTCCAGATTTATCAGCAATAAACCAGCCAGCCGGAAGGGCCGAGCGCAGAAGT
GGTCCTGCAACTTTATCCGCCTCCATCCAGTCTATTAATTGTTGCCGGGAAGCTAGAGTAAGTAGTTCGC
CAGTTAATAGTTTGCGCAACGTTGTTGCCATTGCTACAGGCATCGTGGTGTCACGCTCGTCGTTTGGTAT
GGCTTCATTCAGCTCCGGTTCCCAACGATCAAGGCGAGTTACATGATCCCCCATGTTGTGCAAAAAAGCG
GTTAGCTCCTTCGGTCCTCCGATCGTTGTCAGAAGTAAGTTGGCCGCAGTGTTATCACTCATGGTTATGG
CAGCACTGCATAATTCTCTTACTGTCATGCCATCCGTAAGATGCTTTTCTGTGACTGGTGAGTACTCAAC
CAAGTCATTCTGAGAATAGTGTATGCGGCGACCGAGTTGCTCTTGCCCGGCGTCAATACGGGATAATACC
GCGCCACATAGCAGAACTTTAAAAGTGCTCATCATTGGAAAACGTTCTTCGGGGCGAAAACTCTCAAGGA
TCTTACCGCTGTTGAGATCCAGTTCGATGTAACCCACTCGTGCACCCAACTGATCTTCAGCATCTTTTAC
TTTCACCAGCGTTTCTGGGTGAGCAAAAACAGGAAGGCAAAATGCCGCAAAAAAGGGAATAAGGGCGACA
CGGAAATGTTGAATACTCATACTCTTCCTTTTTCAATATTATTGAAGCATTTATCAGGGTTATTGTCTCA
TGAGCGGATACATATTTGAATGTATTTAGAAAAATAAACAAATAGGGGTTCCGCGCACATTTCCCCGAAA
AGTGCCAC
Features (pLannotate 1.2.2; 10 found; start..end, strand, type, name):
      3..134     -  rep_origin     M13 ori (fragment): M13 bacteriophage origin of replication; arrow indicates direction of (+) strand synthesis
    155..311     -  CDS            lacZα (fragment): LacZα fragment of β-galactosidase; lacZ fragment
    320..338     +  promoter       T7 promoter: promoter for bacteriophage T7 RNA polymerase
    398..638     +  promoter       U6 promoter: RNA polymerase III promoter for human U6 snRNA
    667..742     +  misc_RNA       gRNA scaffold: guide RNA scaffold for the Streptococcus pyogenes CRISPR/Cas9 system
    789..836     -  CDS            lacI (fragment): lac repressor; lacI; The lac repressor binds to the lac operator to inhibit transcription in E. coli. This inhibition can be relieved by adding lactose or isopropyl-β-D-thiogalactopyranoside (IPTG).
    873..913     -  rep_origin     RSF ori (fragment): Plasmids containing the RSF 1030 origin of replication can be propagated in E. coli cells that contain additional plasmids with compatible origins.
    991..1579    -  rep_origin     ori: high-copy-number ColE1/pMB1/pBR322/pUC origin of replication
   1750..2610    -  CDS            AmpR: β-lactamase; bla; confers resistance to ampicillin, carbenicillin, and related antibiotics
   2611..2715    -  promoter       AmpR promoter: bla
