[The description below was written by a language model from this plasmid's Addgene catalogue record and pLannotate feature annotations shown in this document.]
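Description:
gh98 is a small (about 2.7 kb) mammalian expression plasmid that delivers a single CRISPR guide RNA directed against human LFNG (also known as SCDO3). It is built on the EPB104 gRNA-expression backbone and belongs to a validated collection of guides covering the human glycosyltransferase genes. In bacteria it is maintained as a high-copy plasmid through a ColE1/pUC-type origin and selected with ampicillin via the β-lactamase gene and its native promoter. The annotation also picks up short remnants of a cloning-vector lineage: fragments of an M13 origin, lacZα, lacI and an RSF origin. These are partial matches and unlikely to be functional. A T7 promoter lies just upstream of the guide cassette and serves as the sequencing primer site.

The functional payload is a compact RNA polymerase III unit. A human U6 promoter is followed by a short gap, which is the expected position of the 20-nucleotide LFNG-targeting spacer, and then by the Streptococcus pyogenes Cas9 guide RNA scaffold. Transcription in mammalian cells therefore yields a single-guide RNA that can direct SpCas9 to the LFNG locus. The plasmid carries no Cas9 gene, so the nuclease must be supplied separately, for example from a co-transfected plasmid or a Cas9-expressing cell line. No mammalian selection marker or fluorescent reporter is annotated. The insert was introduced by restriction cloning, but the record does not state which sites were used. The plasmid is typically used for knockout or editing of LFNG in human cells, for instance in studies of glycosylation pathways.
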