Addgene plasmid #106766: gh98
Purpose: expression of gRNA targeting LFNG
Depositing lab: Eric-Paul Bennett. Depositing organization: University of Copenhagen. Publication: A validated gRNA library for CRISPR/Cas9 targeting of the human glycosyltransferase genome. Narimatsu Y, Joshi HJ, Zhang Y, Gomes C, Chen YH, Lorenzetti F, Furukawa S, Schjoldager K, Hansen L, Clausen H, Bennett EP, Wandall HH. Glycobiology. 2018 Jan 5. pii: 4791732. doi: 10.1093/glycob/cwx101. PubMed 29315387.
Backbone
  Vector backbone: EPB104
  Backbone manufacturer: Eric-Paul Bennett (Addgene plasmid # 68369)
  Backbone size w/o insert (bp): 2376
  Vector type: Mammalian Expression
Growth in bacteria
  Bacterial resistance: Ampicillin, 100 μg/mL
  Growth temperature: 37°C
  Growth strain: DH5alpha
  Copy number: High Copy
Gene/Insert
  Gene/Insert name: LFNG
  gRNA/shRNA sequence: GATGAAGCGGTCATACTCCA
  Species: H. sapiens (human)
  Entrez Gene: LFNG (a.k.a. SCDO3)
  Cloning method: Restriction Enzyme; 5′ cloning site unknown (unknown if destroyed); 3′ cloning site unknown (unknown if destroyed)
  Sequencing primers: 5′ T7NP
Terms and licenses: Academic/Nonprofit Terms; Industry Terms: Not Available to Industry
How to cite: gh98 was a gift from Eric-Paul Bennett (Addgene plasmid # 106766 ; http://n2t.net/addgene:106766 ; RRID:Addgene_106766)
