>Addgene plasmid #106766 | gh98 | addgene partial sequence | sequence record 221120 | hU6-F 5'-GAGGGCCTATTTCCCATGATT-3'
AATTGGAATTAATTTGACTGTAAACACAAAGATATTAGTACAAAATACGTGACGTAGAAAGTAATAATTT
CTTGGGTAGTTTGCAGTTTTAAAATTATGTTTTAAAATGGACTATCATATGCTTACCGTAACTTGAAAGT
ATTTCGATTTCTTGGCTTTATATATCTTGTGGAAAGGACGAAACACCGATGAAGCGGTCATACTCCAGTT
TTAGAGCTAGAAATAGCAAGTTAAAATAAGGCTAGTCCGTTATCAACTTGAAAAAGTGGCACCGAGTCGG
TGCTTTTTTTGGTACCTGGAGCACAAGACTGGCCTCATGGGCCTTCCGCTCACTGCCCGCTTTCCAGTCG
GGAAACCTGTCGTGCCAGCTGCATTAACATGGTCATAGCTGTTTCCTTGCGTATTGGGCGCTCTCCGCTT
CCTCGCTCACTGACTCGCTGCGCTCGGTCGTTCGGGTAAAGCCTGGGGTGCCTAATGAGCAAAAGGCCAG
CAAAAGGCCAGGAACCGTAAAAAGGCCGCGTTGCTGGCGTTTTTCCATAGGCTCCGCCCCCCTGACGAGC
ATCACAAAAATCGACGCTCAAGTCAGAGGTGGCGAAACCCGACAGGACTATAAAGATACCAGGCGTTTCC
CCCTGGAAGCTCCCTCGTGCGCTCTCCTGTTCCGACCCTGCCGCTTACCGGATACCTGTCCGCCTTTCTC
CCTTCGGGAAGCGTGGCGCTTTCTCATAGCTCACGCTGTAGGTATCTCAGTTCGGTGTAGGTCGTTCGCT
CCAAGCTGGGCTGTGTGCACGAACCCCCCGTTCAGCCCGACCGCTGCGCCTTATCCGGTAACTATCGTCT
TGAGTCCAACCCGGTAAGACACGACTTATCGCCACTGG
